Addgene plasmid #106131: pCfB4796
Purpose: (Empty Backbone) EasyCloneYALI system-based yeast integrative vector carrying loxP-flanked hygromycin-resistance marker, integration into Yarrowia lipolytica chromosomal location IntD_1, USER site for cloning, amp resistance
Depositing lab: Irina Borodina. Depositing organization: Danmarks Tekniske Universitet. Publication: EasyCloneYALI: CRISPR/Cas9-Based Synthetic Toolbox for Engineering of the Yeast Yarrowia lipolytica. Holkenbrink C, Dam MI, Kildegaard KR, Beder J, Dahlin J, Domenech Belda D, Borodina I. Biotechnol J. 2018 Jan 29. doi: 10.1002/biot.201700543. PubMed 29377615.
Backbone
  Vector backbone: Unknown
  Vector type: Yeast Expression
  Selectable markers: Hygromycin
Growth in bacteria
  Bacterial resistance: Ampicillin, 100 μg/mL
  Growth temperature: 37°C
  Growth strain: DH5alpha
  Copy number: High Copy
Gene/Insert
  Gene/Insert name: None
Terms and licenses: Academic/Nonprofit Terms; Industry Terms: Not Available to Industry
How to cite: pCfB4796 was a gift from Irina Borodina (Addgene plasmid # 106131 ; http://n2t.net/addgene:106131 ; RRID:Addgene_106131)
