[The description below was written by a language model from this plasmid's Addgene catalogue record and the feature table of its GenBank file.]
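Description:
pCfB4796 is an empty-backbone integrative vector from the EasyCloneYALI toolbox for engineering the oleaginous yeast Yarrowia lipolytica. The 7.7 kb circular plasmid is maintained in E. coli through a high-copy ColE1/pUC-type origin and a beta-lactamase gene (AmpR, with its own promoter) conferring ampicillin resistance. No yeast replication origin is annotated, consistent with its design as an integrating vector. According to the catalogue description, it targets the chromosomal site IntD_1. The homology arms for that locus are not annotated in the feature table, so their positions and lengths cannot be stated from the record. The parent backbone is listed as unknown.

For selection in yeast the vector carries a hygromycin phosphotransferase gene (aph(4)-Ia, HygR) flanked by two loxP sites in the same orientation. This arrangement lets Cre recombinase excise the marker after integration so that it can be reused in further rounds of engineering. The promoter and terminator driving HygR are not annotated. The plasmid carries no insert. Instead it provides a USER cloning site, described in the catalogue text but not marked in the feature table, into which promoter and gene fragments can be assembled by uracil-excision cloning.

Two minimal FRT sites in opposite orientations are also annotated on either side of the bacterial ori/AmpR segment, but the record gives no role for them. The remaining annotations are common sequencing primer sites. The vector is typically used to build expression cassettes for stable, marker-recyclable integration at a defined Y. lipolytica genomic locus, for example in metabolic engineering.
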