LOCUS       Exported 7711 bp ds-DNA circular SYN 13-MAY-2021
DEFINITION  EasyCloneYALI system-based yeast integrative vector carrying
            loxP-flanked hygromycin-resistance marker, integration into Yarrowia
            lipolytica chromosomal location IntD_1, USER site for cloning, amp
            resistance.
ACCESSION   .
VERSION     .
KEYWORDS    pCfB4796
SOURCE      synthetic DNA construct
  ORGANISM  synthetic DNA construct
REFERENCE   1 (bases 1 to 7711)
  AUTHORS   Holkenbrink C, Dam MI, Kildegaard KR, Beder J, Dahlin J, Domenech
            Belda D, Borodina I
  TITLE     EasyCloneYALI: CRISPR/Cas9-Based Synthetic Toolbox for Engineering
            of the Yeast Yarrowia lipolytica.
  JOURNAL   Biotechnol J. 2018 Jan 29. doi: 10.1002/biot.201700543.
  PUBMED    29377615
REFERENCE   2 (bases 1 to 7711)
  AUTHORS   .
  TITLE     Direct Submission
  JOURNAL   Exported May 13, 2021 from SnapGene Server 1.1.58
            http://www.snapgene.com
FEATURES             Location/Qualifiers
     source          1..7711
                     /organism="synthetic DNA construct"
                     /mol_type="other DNA"
     protein_bind    complement(1828..1861)
                     /label=loxP
                     /bound_moiety="Cre recombinase"
                     /note="Cre-mediated recombination occurs in the 8-bp core
                     sequence (GCATACAT)."
     CDS             2864..3892
                     /codon_start=1
                     /gene="aph(4)-Ia"
                     /product="aminoglycoside phosphotransferase from E. coli"
                     /label=HygR
                     /note="confers resistance to hygromycin"
                     /translation="MGKKPELTATSVEKFLIEKFDSVSDLMQLSEGEESRAFSFDVGGR
                     GYVLRVNSCADGFYKDRYVYRHFASAALPIPEVLDIGEFSESLTYCISRRAQGVTLQDL
                     PETELPAVLQPVAEAMDAIAAADLSQTSGFGPFGPQGIGQYTTWRDFICAIADPHVYHW
                     QTVMDDTVSASVAQALDELMLWAEDCPEVRHLVHADFGSNNVLTDNGRITAVIDWSEAM
                     FGDSQYEVANIFFWRPWLACMEQQTRYFERRHPELAGSPRLRAYMLRIGLDQLYQSLVD
                     GNFDDAAWAQGRCDAIVRSGAGTVGRTQIARRSAAVWTDGCVEVLADSGNRRPSTRPRA
                     KE"
     protein_bind    complement(4306..4339)
                     /label=loxP
                     /bound_moiety="Cre recombinase"
                     /note="Cre-mediated recombination occurs in the 8-bp core
                     sequence (GCATACAT)."
     protein_bind    complement(4904..4937)
                     /label=FRT (minimal)
                     /bound_moiety="FLP recombinase from the Saccharomyces
                     cerevisiae 2u plasmid"
                     /note="supports FLP-mediated excision but not integration
                     (Turan and Bode, 2011)"
     primer_bind     complement(5144..5163)
                     /label=pENTR-R
                     /note="pENTR vectors, reverse primer"
     primer_bind     complement(5169..5188)
                     /label=Kan-R
                     /note="Kanamycin resistance gene, reverse primer"
     promoter        5230..5321
                     /gene="bla"
                     /label=AmpR promoter
     CDS             5322..6182
                     /codon_start=1
                     /gene="bla"
                     /product="beta-lactamase"
                     /label=AmpR
                     /note="confers resistance to ampicillin, carbenicillin, and
                     related antibiotics"
                     /translation="MSIQHFRVALIPFFAAFCLPVFAHPETLVKVKDAEDQLGARVGYI
                     ELDLNSGKILESFRPEERFPMMSTFKVLLCGAVLSRIDAGQEQLGRRIHYSQNDLVEYS
                     PVTEKHLTDGMTVRELCSAAITMSDNTAANLLLTTIGGPKELTAFLHNMGDHVTRLDRW
                     EPELNEAIPNDERDTTMPVAMATTLRKLLTGELLTLASRQQLIDWMEADKVAGPLLRSA
                     LPAGWFIADKSGAGERGSRGIIAALGPDGKPSRIVVIYTTGSQATMDERNRQIAEIGAS
                     LIKHW"
     primer_bind     complement(5540..5559)
                     /label=Amp-R
                     /note="Ampicillin resistance gene, reverse primer"
     rep_origin      6306..6894
                     /direction=RIGHT
                     /label=ori
                     /note="high-copy-number ColE1/pMB1/pBR322/pUC origin of
                     replication"
     primer_bind     6795..6814
                     /label=pBR322ori-F
                     /note="pBR322 origin, forward primer"
     primer_bind     7048..7065
                     /label=L4440
                     /note="L4440 vector, forward primer"
     primer_bind     7163..7180
                     /label=M13 Forward
                     /note="In lacZ gene. Also called M13-F20 or M13 (-21)
                     Forward"
     primer_bind     7164..7180
                     /label=M13 fwd
                     /note="common sequencing primer, one of multiple similar
                     variants"
     protein_bind    7650..7683
                     /label=FRT (minimal)
                     /bound_moiety="FLP recombinase from the Saccharomyces
                     cerevisiae 2u plasmid"
                     /note="supports FLP-mediated excision but not integration
                     (Turan and Bode, 2011)"
ORIGIN
        1 gaatgcgtgc gatcattttc ccgtcatatc aaacacatca ccaacgctcg taattagcat
       61 cggttcgcta acgtattcca aacacggatt cgagcacctc aacaacatgt ctcactagcg
      121 cgcatgacgc aaaacttctc caaagcacgg gtacataggg catgtgtctg ttagcgtctc
      181 gacaaggccg caattactta tgaaacctca tcggctgttt cagggggcga gtggcttgca
      241 catttgctgt taataccgag ataacggcgt gtgaggtata gtacaatgat tacatcgagg
      301 agcgatcaga gagaacagaa caagtcggaa gatgaacgca atcattttga cataaaatat
      361 cagagcggaa aaatcagttg tttttattta tttatttttt cagaatggca ccatggatct
      421 acctcgagtc taactacacc aacataatta gtgggtatgg tcgttgagtg ttgacaaatt
      481 agtgggaaca atgcagagtg ttagagcaat gtcacgtgca acgcttacgc aactaacatg
      541 aatgaatacg atatacatca aagactatga tacgcagtat tgcacactgt acgagtaagg
      601 gcactagcca ctgcactcaa gtgaaaccgt tgcccgggta cgagtatgag tatgtacagt
      661 atgtttagta ttgtacttgg acaatgcttg tatcgtacat tctcaagtgt caaacataaa
      721 tatccgttgc tatatcctcg caccaccacg tagctcgcta tatccctgtg ttgaatccat
      781 ccatcttgga ttgccaattg tgcacacaga accgggcact cacttcccca tccacacttc
      841 aacggaatgc gtgcgatcgc gtgcattcct tctgttcgga atcaacctca aggttaacgg
      901 ccacgatccc ctcgttgtta ctcttggtca gcccattgtc ggtaacgctg gctttgctaa
      961 ctgggtcgat aaactcttct ttggccagga gaaccccgat gtctccaagg tgtccaaaga
     1021 ccgaaagctc taccgaatca cccaccgagg agatatcgtc cctcaagtgc ccttctggga
     1081 cggttaccag cactgctctg gtgaggtctt tattgactgg cccctgatcc accctcctct
     1141 ctccaacgtt gtcatgtgcc agggccagag caataaacag tgctctgccg gtaacactct
     1201 gctccagcag gtcaatgtga ttggaaacca tctgcagtac ttcgtcaccg agggtgtctg
     1261 tggtatctaa gctatttatc actctttaca acttctacct caactatcta ctttaataaa
     1321 tgaatatcgt ttattctcta tgattactgt atatgcgttc ctctaagaca aatcgaaacc
     1381 agcatgcgat cgaatggcat acaaaagttt cttccgaagt tgatcaatgt cctgatagtc
     1441 aggcagcttg agaagattga cacaggtgga ggccgtaggg aaccgatcaa cctgtctacc
     1501 agcgttacga atggcaaatg acgggttcaa agccttgaat ccttgcaatg gtgccttgga
     1561 tactgatgtc acaaacttaa gaagcagccg cttgtcctct tcctcgaaac tctcaaacac
     1621 agtccagaag tcctttatag tttgatctgt atccagatag cctccgtaat tggtgtgtgt
     1681 cttcaaatcc cagacgtcca cattggcatg tcctccactg ataagcattt gaagttcatc
     1741 tgcgttgaac attgagaccc acgaagggtc aatgagctgg tatagaccgc ccaagaatgc
     1801 atctgagaac agctgaagct tcgtacgata acttcgtata atgtatgcta tacgaagtta
     1861 taaggagttt ggcgcccgtt ttttcgagcc ccacacgttt cggtgagtat gagcggcggc
     1921 agattcgagc gtttccggtt tccgcggctg gacgagagcc catgatgggg gctcccacca
     1981 ccagcaatca gggccctgat tacacaccca cctgtaatgt catgctgttc atcgtggtta
     2041 atgctgctgt gtgctgtgtg tgtgtgttgt ttggcgctca ttgttgcgtt atgcagcgta
     2101 caccacaata ttggaagctt attagccttt ctattttttc gtttgcaagg cttaacaaca
     2161 ttgctgtgga gagggatggg gatatggagg ccgctggagg gagtcggaga ggcgttttgg
     2221 agcggcttgg cctggcgccc agctcgcgaa acgcacctag gaccctttgg cacgccgaaa
     2281 tgtgccactt ttcagtctag taacgcctta cctacgtcat tccatgcatg catgtttgcg
     2341 ccttttttcc cttgcccttg atcgccacac agtacagtgc actgtacagt ggaggttttg
     2401 ggggggtctt agatgggagc taaaagcggc ctagcggtac actagtggga ttgtatggag
     2461 tggcatggag cctaggtgga gcctgacagg acgcacgacc ggctagcccg tgacagacga
     2521 tgggtggctc ctgttgtcca ccgcgtacaa atgtttgggc caaagtcttg tcagccttgc
     2581 ttgcgaacct aattcccaat tttgtcactt cgcaccccca ttgatcgagc cctaacccct
     2641 gcccatcagg caatccaatt aagctcgcat tgtctgcctt gtttagtttg gctcctgccc
     2701 gtttcggcgt ccacttgcac aaacacaaac aagcattata tataaggctc gtctctccct
     2761 cccaaccaca ctcacttttt tgcccgtctt cccttgctaa cacaaaagtc aagaacacaa
     2821 acaaccaccc caaccccctt acacacaaga catatctaca gcaatgggta aaaagcctga
     2881 actcaccgcg acgtctgtcg agaagtttct gatcgaaaag ttcgacagcg tctccgacct
     2941 gatgcagctc tcggagggcg aagaatctcg tgctttcagc ttcgatgtag gagggcgtgg
     3001 atatgtcctg cgggtaaata gctgcgccga tggtttctac aaagatcgtt atgtttatcg
     3061 gcactttgca tcggccgcgc tcccgattcc ggaagtgctt gacattgggg aattcagcga
     3121 gagcctgacc tattgcatct cccgccgtgc acagggtgtc acgttgcaag acctgcctga
     3181 aaccgaactg cccgctgttc tgcagccggt cgcggaggca atggatgcca ttgctgcggc
     3241 cgatcttagc cagacgagcg ggttcggccc attcggaccg caaggaatcg gtcaatacac
     3301 tacatggcgt gatttcatat gcgcgattgc tgatccccat gtgtatcact ggcaaactgt
     3361 gatggacgac accgtcagtg cgtccgtcgc gcaggctctc gatgagctga tgctttgggc
     3421 cgaggactgc cccgaagtcc ggcacctcgt gcacgcggat ttcggctcca acaatgtcct
     3481 gacggacaat ggccgcataa cagcggtcat tgactggagc gaggcgatgt tcggggattc
     3541 ccaatacgag gtcgccaaca tcttcttctg gaggccgtgg ttggcttgta tggagcagca
     3601 gacgcgctac ttcgagcgga ggcatccgga gcttgcagga tcgccgcggc tccgggcgta
     3661 tatgctccgc attggtcttg accaactcta tcagagcttg gttgacggca atttcgatga
     3721 tgcagcttgg gcgcagggtc gatgcgacgc aatcgtccga tccggagccg ggactgtcgg
     3781 gcgtacacaa atcgcccgca gaagcgcggc cgtctggacc gatggctgtg tagaagtact
     3841 cgccgatagt ggaaaccgac gccccagcac tcgtccgagg gcaaaggaat aaccccacgt
     3901 tgccggtctt gcctcctact acctgtccat caatgacgag gttctcaccc ctgcccaggt
     3961 cgaggctctt attactgagt ccaacaccgg tgttcttccc accaccaacc tcaagggctc
     4021 tcccaacgct gttgcctaca acggtgttgg catttaggca attaacagat agtttgccgg
     4081 tgataattct cttaacctcc cacactcctt tgacataacg atttatgtaa cgaaactgaa
     4141 atttgaccag atattgttgt aaatagaaaa tctggcttgt aggtggcaaa atgcggcgtc
     4201 tttgttcatc aattccctct gtgactactc gtcatccctt tatgttcgac tgtcgtattt
     4261 cttattttcc atacatatgc aagtgagatg cccgtgtccg aattcataac ttcgtataat
     4321 gtatgctata cgaagttatg tgatatcaga tccactagtg gcctcacagt ctccgtctgc
     4381 gtctgctgtt tgtgtctttc tcgttcgcca cggtccgcct gagtcaccat tgcccatcta
     4441 ctccccggcc cagtcatcga ctttgagcga tgacgccggt taccggaacc tttgcagggg
     4501 caacgccgac accccggcgc gtgtggtcgc cattgcaacg gttcattcta gcacatgtgc
     4561 catgtggccg tgtcgcacct tgtatccacg cagctgctct ccgacatgcc caaaccctcg
     4621 cgcaatagtg tcaggtttac gagtgtcaat gcgatggcat aattagtgtt tccaaccaag
     4681 cgatattata gccaacatga aagcgaggtt gacgggcgac gacgcgacgg ctgagttgct
     4741 gagccttgtg gaaacggcgg ccattatata acgctcaaga agctcgaggc gtgttttctg
     4801 gcaaccacac cgactcggtg gcccattgca ccctccacac ctctccactc ttacccctgg
     4861 ccggatcgcg tgcattcgcg gccgcattta aatccccact tcagaagttc ctatactttc
     4921 tagagaatag gaacttcact atagagtcga ataagggcga caccccataa ttagcccggg
     4981 cgaaaggccc agtctttcga ctgagccttt cgttttattt gatgcctggc agttccctac
     5041 tctcgcatgg ggagtcccca cactaccatc ggcgctacgg cgtttcactt ctgagttcgg
     5101 catggggtca ggtgggacca ccgcgctact gccgccaggc aaacaagggg tgttatgagc
     5161 catattcagg tataaatggg ctcgcgataa tgttcagaat tggttaattg gttgtaacac
     5221 tgacccctat ttgtttattt ttctaaatac attcaaatat gtatccgctc atgagacaat
     5281 aaccctgata aatgcttcaa taatattgaa aaaggaagaa tatgagtatt caacatttcc
     5341 gtgtcgccct tattcccttt tttgcggcat tttgccttcc tgtttttgct cacccagaaa
     5401 cgctggtgaa agtaaaagat gctgaagatc agttgggtgc acgagtgggt tacatcgaac
     5461 tggatctcaa cagcggtaag atccttgaga gttttcgccc cgaagaacgt tttccaatga
     5521 tgagcacttt taaagttctg ctatgtggcg cggtattatc ccgtattgac gccgggcaag
     5581 agcaactcgg tcgccgcata cactattctc agaatgactt ggttgagtac tcaccagtca
     5641 cagaaaagca tcttacggat ggcatgacag taagagaatt atgcagtgct gccataacca
     5701 tgagtgataa cactgcggcc aacttacttc tgacaacgat cggaggaccg aaggagctaa
     5761 ccgctttttt gcacaacatg ggggatcatg taactcgcct tgatcgttgg gaaccggagc
     5821 tgaatgaagc cataccaaac gacgagcgtg acaccacgat gcctgtagcg atggcaacaa
     5881 cgttgcgcaa actattaact ggcgaactac ttactctagc ttcccggcaa caattaatag
     5941 actggatgga ggcggataaa gttgcaggac cacttctgcg ctcggccctt ccggctggct
     6001 ggtttattgc tgataaatcc ggagccggtg agcgtggttc tcgcggtatc atcgcagcgc
     6061 tggggccaga tggtaagccc tcccgtatcg tagttatcta cacgacgggg agtcaggcaa
     6121 ctatggatga acgaaataga cagatcgctg agataggtgc ctcactgatt aagcattggt
     6181 aaaagcagag cattacgctg acttgacggg acggcgcaag ctcatgacca aaatccctta
     6241 acgtgagtta cgcgcgcgtc gttccactga gcgtcagacc ccgtagaaaa gatcaaagga
     6301 tcttcttgag atcctttttt tctgcgcgta atctgctgct tgcaaacaaa aaaaccaccg
     6361 ctaccagcgg tggtttgttt gccggatcaa gagctaccaa ctctttttcc gaaggtaact
     6421 ggcttcagca gagcgcagat accaaatact gttcttctag tgtagccgta gttagcccac
     6481 cacttcaaga actctgtagc accgcctaca tacctcgctc tgctaatcct gttaccagtg
     6541 gctgctgcca gtggcgataa gtcgtgtctt accgggttgg actcaagacg atagttaccg
     6601 gataaggcgc agcggtcggg ctgaacgggg ggttcgtgca cacagcccag cttggagcga
     6661 acgacctaca ccgaactgag atacctacag cgtgagctat gagaaagcgc cacgcttccc
     6721 gaagggagaa aggcggacag gtatccggta agcggcaggg tcggaacagg agagcgcacg
     6781 agggagcttc cagggggaaa cgcctggtat ctttatagtc ctgtcgggtt tcgccacctc
     6841 tgacttgagc gtcgattttt gtgatgctcg tcaggggggc ggagcctatg gaaaaacgcc
     6901 agcaacgcgg cctttttacg gttcctggcc ttttgctggc cttttgctca catgttcttt
     6961 cctgcgttat cccctgattc tgtggataac cgtattaccg cctttgagtg agctgatacc
     7021 gctcgccgca gccgaacgac cgagcgcagc gagtcagtga gcgaggaagc ggaaggcgag
     7081 agtagggaac tgccaggcat caaactaagc agaaggcccc tgacggatgg cctttttgcg
     7141 tttctacaaa ctctttctgt gttgtaaaac gacggccagt cttaagctcg ggccccctgg
     7201 gcggttctga taacgagtaa tcgttaatcc gcaaataacg taaaaacccg cttcggcggg
     7261 tttttttatg gggggagttt agggaaagag catttgtcag aatatttaag ggcgcctgtc
     7321 actttgcttg atatatgaga attatttaac cttataaatg agaaaaaagc aacgcacttt
     7381 aaataagata cgttgctttt tcgattgatg aacacctata attaaactat tcatctatta
     7441 tttatgattt tttgtatata caatatttct agtttgttaa agagaattaa gaaaataaat
     7501 ctcgaaaata ataaagggaa aatcagtttt tgatatcaaa attatacatg tcaacgataa
     7561 tacaaaatat aatacaaact ataagatgtt atcagtattt attatgcatt tagaataaat
     7621 tttgtgtcgc ccttattcga ctcactatag aagttcctat tctctagaaa gtataggaac
     7681 ttcacttcat tttatttaaa tttgcggccg c
//
